Addgene plasmid #64063: L309-myc-seipin-CT
Purpose: myc-tagged murine seipin (cytosolic C-terminus); lentiviral construct
Depositing lab: Weiping Han. Depositing organization: Singapore Bioimaging Consortium, BMSI, A*Star Research Entities. Publication: Seipin differentially regulates lipogenesis and adipogenesis through a conserved core sequence and an evolutionarily acquired C-terminus. Yang W, Thein S, Guo X, Xu F, Venkatesh B, Sugii S, Radda GK, Han W. Biochem J. 2013 May 15;452(1):37-44. doi: 10.1042/BJ20121870. PubMed 23458123.
Backbone
  Vector backbone: L309
  Vector type: Mammalian Expression, Lentiviral
Growth in bacteria
  Bacterial resistance: Ampicillin, 100 μg/mL
  Growth temperature: 37°C
  Growth strain: XL10 Gold
  Copy number: High Copy
Gene/Insert
  Gene/Insert name: bscl2
  Species: M. musculus (mouse)
  Mutation: Contains Arg326 to Ser443
  Entrez Gene: Bscl2 (a.k.a. 2900097C17Rik, Gng3lg)
  Tag / fusion protein: myc epitope (N terminal on backbone)
  Cloning method: Restriction Enzyme; 5′ cloning site BamHI (destroyed during cloning); 3′ cloning site BamHI (destroyed during cloning)
  Sequencing primers: 5′ GGCGAGTGTGTTTTGTGAAG
Terms and licenses: Academic/Nonprofit Terms; Industry Terms: Not Available to Industry
How to cite: L309-myc-seipin-CT was a gift from Weiping Han (Addgene plasmid # 64063 ; http://n2t.net/addgene:64063 ; RRID:Addgene_64063)
