[The description below was written by a language model from this plasmid's Addgene catalogue record.]
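Description:
L309-myc-seipin-CT is a lentiviral mammalian expression plasmid built on the L309 backbone. It is maintained in bacteria as a high-copy plasmid under ampicillin selection. As a lentiviral transfer vector it is meant to be packaged into viral particles for delivery and stable expression of its payload in mammalian cells. However, no feature table is available, and the record does not state the promoter driving the insert, the specific viral elements, or any mammalian selection marker or reporter carried on the backbone.

The insert is a fragment of mouse Bscl2, the gene encoding seipin, an endoplasmic reticulum membrane protein linked to lipid droplet biology and adipocyte differentiation. Rather than the full-length protein, this construct encodes only residues Arg326 to Ser443, corresponding to the cytosolic C-terminal tail. The fragment is fused at its N-terminus to a myc epitope supplied by the backbone, which allows the truncated protein to be detected or immunoprecipitated with anti-myc antibodies. It was inserted by restriction cloning at a BamHI site, and both flanking sites were destroyed in the process, so the insert cannot be released again with that enzyme.

According to the associated study, the construct belongs to work dissecting how different regions of seipin contribute to lipogenesis and adipogenesis, contrasting a conserved core sequence with an evolutionarily acquired C-terminus. Expressing the isolated C-terminal domain lets its function be tested separately from the rest of the protein, for example alongside full-length or other truncated seipin constructs.
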