>Addgene plasmid #64063 | L309-myc-seipin-CT | addgene partial sequence | sequence record 109531 | hUBCpro-F 5'-TGAAGCTCCGGTTTTGAACT-3'
TGTAATCATTTGGGTCAATATGTAATTTTCAGTGTTAGACTAGTAAATTGTCCGCTAAATTCTGGCCGTT
TTTGGCTTTTTTGTTAGACGAAGCTTGGTACCGAGCGGATCCGAATTCGTTTAGTGAACCGTCAGAATTG
CCATGGAGCAGAAGCTGATCAGCGAGGAGGACCTGAACGGAATTGGCATGCACCGCTTCTCTCTGCAGGT
TAATATCCGACAAAGGGATAACTCACACCACGGGGCCCCGCGTCGGATCTCGCGCCATCAGCCAGGTCAG
GAATCTACCCAGCAGTCGGATGTGACGGAGGATGGTGAGAGCCCTGAAGATCCCTCAGGAACAGAGGGCC
AGCTGTCTGAGGAAGAGAAACCAGAGAAGCGGCCCCTGAATGGAGAGGAGGAGCAAGAGCCAGAGGCTAG
TGATGGCTCCTGGGAAGATGCAGCTTTGCTGACAGAGGCCAACCCACCTACCTCTGCCTCAGCATCTGCC
CTTGCCCCTGAGACTCTGGGTAGCCTCAGGCAACGCCCGACCTGCTCCAGTTCCTGAAGA
