>Addgene plasmid #64063 | L309-myc-seipin-CT | addgene partial sequence | sequence record 111827 | WPRE-R 5'-CATAGCGTAAAAGGAGCAACA-3'
CGCGATAAGCTTGATATCGAATTGGGAGGGACTAGAGTCGCGGCCGCTTTACTTGTACAGCTCGTCCATG
CCGAGAGTGATCCCGGCGGCGGTCACGAACTCCAGCAGGACCATGTGATCGCGCTTCTCGTTGGGGTCTT
TGCTCAGGGCGGACTGGGTGCTCAGGTAGTGGTTGTCGGGCAGCAGCACGGGGCCGTCGCCGATGGGGGT
GTTCTGCTGGTAGTGGTCGGCGAGCTGCACGCTGCCGTCCTCGATGTTGTGGCGGATCTTGAAGTTCGCC
TTGATGCCGTTCTTCTGCTTGTCGGCCATGATATAGACGTTGTGGCTGTTGTAGTTGTACTCCAGCTTGT
GCCCCAGGATGTTGCCGTCCTCCTTGAAGTCGATGCCCTTCAGCTCGATGCGGTTCACCAGGGTGTCGCC
CTCGAACTTCACCTCGGCGCGGGTCTTGTAGTTGCCGTCGTCCTTGAAGAAGATGGTGCGCTCCTGGACG
TAGCCTTCGGGCATGGCGGACTTGAAGAAGTCGTGCTGCTTCATGTGGTCGGGGTAGCGGCTGAAGCACT
GCACGCCGTAGGTCAGGGTGGTCACGAGGGTGGGCCAGGGCACGGGCAGCTTGCCGGTGGTGCAGATGAA
CTTCAGGGTCAGCTTGCCGTAGGTGGCATCGCCCTCGCCCTCGCCAGACACGCTGAACTTGTGGCCGTTT
ACGTCGCCGTCCAGCTCGACCAGGATGGGCACCACCCCGGTGAACAGCTCCTCG
